Addgene plasmid #105595: MSCV-PIG-N3FLAG-TAF12(50-130)
Purpose: retrovirally express mouse TAF12 HFD with 3*FLAG tag at N terminal, GFP marker and puro resistance
Depositing lab: Christopher Vakoc. Depositing organization: Cold Spring Harbor Laboratory. Publication: A TFIID-SAGA Perturbation that Targets MYB and Suppresses Acute Myeloid Leukemia. Xu Y, Milazzo JP, Somerville TDD, Tarumoto Y, Huang YH, Ostrander EL, Wilkinson JE, Challen GA, Vakoc CR. Cancer Cell. 2018 Jan 8;33(1):13-28.e8. doi: 10.1016/j.ccell.2017.12.002. PubMed 29316427.
Backbone
  Vector backbone: pMSCV-PGK-puro-IRES-GFP
  Vector type: Mammalian Expression, Retroviral
  Selectable markers: Puromycin
Growth in bacteria
  Bacterial resistance: Ampicillin, 100 μg/mL
  Growth temperature: 37°C
  Growth strain: NEB Stable
  Copy number: Unknown
Gene/Insert
  Gene/Insert name: TAF12 (AA 50-130)- histone fold domain-HFD
  Species: M. musculus (mouse)
  Mutation: truncation fragments containing aa (50-130), and also has silent mutations to make it resistant to TAF12 shRNA #364
  Entrez Gene: Taf12 (a.k.a. 20kDa, 2810422D08Rik, Taf2J)
  Promoter: MSCV-LTR
  Tag / fusion protein: 3*FLAG (N terminal on insert)
  Cloning method: Ligation Independent Cloning
  Sequencing primers: 5′ CCC TTG AAC CTC CTC GTT CGA CC; 3′ GAG ACG TGC TAC TTC CAT TTG TC
Terms and licenses: Academic/Nonprofit Terms; Industry Terms: Not Available to Industry
How to cite: MSCV-PIG-N3FLAG-TAF12(50-130) was a gift from Christopher Vakoc (Addgene plasmid # 105595 ; http://n2t.net/addgene:105595 ; RRID:Addgene_105595)
