[The description below was written by a language model from this plasmid's Addgene catalogue record and pLannotate feature annotations shown in this document.]
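Description:
MSCV-PIG-N3FLAG-TAF12(50-130) is a gammaretroviral expression plasmid built on the pMSCV-PGK-puro-IRES-GFP backbone, intended for producing replication-defective retrovirus that stably transduces mammalian cells. The proviral region is bounded by murine embryonic stem cell virus 5' and 3' LTRs and includes the MESV Ψ packaging signal plus a truncated, start-codon-less gag segment, which together allow the transcript to be encapsidated when viral proteins are supplied in trans by a packaging system. In bacteria the plasmid replicates from a high-copy ColE1/pUC-type origin and is selected with ampicillin through the β-lactamase gene. The remaining backbone annotations (lac promoter/operator and fragments of lacI, lacZα, rop, bom, TcR and env) are non-functional cloning remnants.

The payload, transcribed from the 5' LTR, is a fragment of mouse TAF12 covering amino acids 50–130, the histone fold domain of this TFIID/SAGA subunit, fused to an N-terminal 3xFLAG epitope for detection or immunoprecipitation. The coding sequence carries silent mutations that make it resistant to a specific TAF12 shRNA, so it can be expressed alongside knockdown of the endogenous gene. The automated annotation labels the fragment by similarity to human TAF12, but the catalogue lists the species as mouse. Downstream, an internal mouse PGK promoter drives a bicistronic cassette in which puromycin N-acetyltransferase and EGFP are linked by an EMCV IRES, allowing both drug selection and fluorescence tracking or sorting of transduced cells.

Two full sequences are on record, the depositor's (7,989 nt) and a repository sequencing result (7,966 nt). They show the same feature set and order, with small coordinate differences, mainly around the tag–insert junction and the IRES. The associated work concerns TFIID–SAGA perturbation in acute myeloid leukemia.
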