Features (pLannotate 1.2.2; 23 found; start..end, strand, type, name):
    579..920     +  misc_feature   MESV Ψ: packaging signal of murine embryonic stem cell virus
    987..1403    +  CDS            gag (truncated): truncated Moloney murine leukemia virus (MMLV) gag gene lacking the start codon
   1446..1508    +  CDS            3xFLAG: three tandem FLAG® epitope tags, followed by an enterokinase cleavage site
   1509..1757    +  CDS            TAF12 (fragment): TAF12_HUMAN - Also known as TAF15, TAF2J, TAFII20. Experimental evidence at protein level: Swiss-Prot protein existence level 1. TAFs are components of the transcription factor IID (TFIID) complex, PCAF histone acetylase complex and TBP-free TAFII complex (TFTC). TAFs components-TIIFD are essential for mediating regulation of RNA polymerase transcription. From Homo sapiens (Human).
   1771..2270    +  promoter       PGK promoter: mouse phosphoglycerate kinase 1 promoter
   2291..2890    +  CDS            PuroR: puromycin N-acetyltransferase; pac from Streptomyces alboniger; confers resistance to puromycin
   2967..3518    +  misc_feature   IRES: internal ribosome entry site (IRES) of the encephalomyocarditis virus (EMCV)
   3530..4249    +  CDS            EGFP: the original enhanced GFP (Yang et al., 1996) mammalian codon-optimized
   4266..4292    +  misc_feature   MCS (fragment): pBluescript multiple cloning site
   4351..4865    +  LTR            3' LTR: 3' long terminal repeat from murine embryonic stem cell virus
   5058..5074    -  protein_bind   lac operator: The lac repressor binds to the lac operator to inhibit transcription in E. coli. This inhibition can be relieved by adding lactose or isopropyl-β-D-thiogalactopyranoside (IPTG). lac repressor encoded by lacI
   5082..5112    -  promoter       lac promoter: promoter for the E. coli lac operon
   5127..5148    -  protein_bind   CAP binding site: CAP binding activates transcription in the presence of cAMP. E. coli catabolite activator protein
   5161..5253    -  CDS            lacI (fragment): lac repressor; lacI; The lac repressor binds to the lac operator to inhibit transcription in E. coli. This inhibition can be relieved by adding lactose or isopropyl-β-D-thiogalactopyranoside (IPTG).
   5436..6024    -  rep_origin     ori: high-copy-number ColE1/pMB1/pBR322/pUC origin of replication
   6195..7055    -  CDS            AmpR: β-lactamase; bla; confers resistance to ampicillin, carbenicillin, and related antibiotics
   7056..7160    -  promoter       AmpR promoter: bla
   7255..7290    +  CDS            rop (fragment): Rop protein, which maintains plasmids at low copy number; rop
   7392..7491    +  misc_feature   bom (fragment): basis of mobility region from pBR322
   7497..7646    -  CDS            lacZα (fragment): LacZα fragment of β-galactosidase; lacZ fragment
   7646..7847    -  CDS            TcR (fragment): tetracycline efflux protein; tet; confers resistance to tetracycline
   7848..7946    +  CDS            env (fragment): murine leukemia virus gPr80 envelope polyprotein precursor; env; proteolytically cleaved into gp70SU and p15TM subunits
   7988..515     +  LTR            5' LTR (across the origin): 5' long terminal repeat from murine embryonic stem cell virus
>Addgene plasmid #105595 | MSCV-PIG-N3FLAG-TAF12(50-130) | depositor full sequence | sequence record 200624 | MSCV-PIG-N3FLAG-TAF12(50-130) sequence 7989 bps
TGAAAGACCCCACCTGTAGGTTTGGCAAGCTAGCTTAAGTAACGCCATTTTGCAAGGCATGGAAAATACA
TAACTGAGAATAGAGAAGTTCAGATCAAGGTTAGGAACAGAGAGACAGCAGAATATGGGCCAAACAGGAT
ATCTGTGGTAAGCAGTTCCTGCCCCGGCTCAGGGCCAAGAACAGATGGTCCCCAGATGCGGTCCCGCCCT
CAGCAGTTTCTAGAGAACCATCAGATGTTTCCAGGGTGCCCCAAGGACCTGAAATGACCCTGTGCCTTAT
TTGAACTAACCAATCAGTTCGCTTCTCGCTTCTGTTCGCGCGCTTCTGCTCCCCGAGCTCAATAAAAGAG
CCCACAACCCCTCACTCGGCGCGCCAGTCCTCCGATAGACTGCGTCGCCCGGGTACCCGTATTCCCAATA
AAGCCTCTTGCTGTTTGCATCCGAATCGTGGACTCGCTGATCCTTGGGAGGGTCTCCTCAGATTGATTGA
CTGCCCACCTCGGGGGTCTTTCATTTGGAGGTTCCACCGAGATTTGGAGACCCCTGCCCAGGGACCACCG
ACCCCCCCGCCGGGAGGTAAGCTGGCCAGCGGTCGTTTCGTGTCTGTCTCTGTCTTTGTGCGTGTTTGTG
CCGGCATCTAATGTTTGCGCCTGCGTCTGTACTAGTTAGCTAACTAGCTCTGTATCTGGCGGACCCGTGG
TGGAACTGACGAGTTCTGAACACCCGGCCGCAACCCTGGGAGACGTCCCAGGGACTTTGGGGGCCGTTTT
TGTGGCCCGACCTGAGGAAGGGAGTCGATGTGGAATCCGACCCCGTCAGGATATGTGGTTCTGGTAGGAG
ACGAGAACCTAAAACAGTTCCCGCCTCCGTCTGAATTTTTGCTTTCGGTTTGGAACCGAAGCCGCGCGTC
TTGTCTGCTGCAGCGCTGCAGCATCGTTCTGTGTTGTCTCTGTCTGACTGTGTTTCTGTATTTGTCTGAA
AATTAGGGCCAGACTGTTACCACTCCCTTAAGTTTGACCTTAGGTCACTGGAAAGATGTCGAGCGGATCG
CTCACAACCAGTCGGTAGATGTCAAGAAGAGACGTTGGGTTACCTTCTGCTCTGCAGAATGGCCAACCTT
TAACGTCGGATGGCCGCGAGACGGCACCTTTAACCGAGACCTCATCACCCAGGTTAAGATCAAGGTCTTT
TCACCTGGCCCGCATGGACACCCAGACCAGGTCCCCTACATCGTGACCTGGGAAGCCTTGGCTTTTGACC
CCCCTCCCTGGGTCAAGCCCTTTGTACACCCTAAGCCTCCGCCTCCTCTTCCTCCATCCGCCCCGTCTCT
CCCCCTTGAACCTCCTCGTTCGACCCCGCCTCGATCCTCCCTTTATCCAGCCCTCACTCCTTCTCTAGGC
GCCGGAATTAGATCTGCCATGCCAAAGAAGAAGCGTAAGGTAGATTACAAAGACCATGACGGTGATTATA
AAGATCATGATATCGATTACAAGGATGACGATGACAAGGGAGGCCTCAGCCCTGAAAACAACCAAGTGCT
GACAAAAAAAAAGCTGCAGGATCTGGTGAGGGAGGTGGATCCTAATGAGCAGCTGGATGAAGATGTGGAA
GAGATGCTGCTACAGATCGCTGATGATTTTATTGAGAGTGTGGTGACAGCTGCCTGCCAGCTTGCTCGGC
ACCGCAAGTCCAGCACCCTAGAGGTAAAAGACGTCCAGCTGCATCTAGAGCGCCAGTGGAACATGTGGAT
CCCAGGCTGAGAATTCTACCGGGTAGGGGAGGCGCTTTTCCCAAGGCAGTCTGGAGCATGCGCTTTAGCA
GCCCCGCTGGGCACTTGGCGCTACACAAGTGGCCTCTGGCCTCGCACACATTCCACATCCACCGGTAGGC
GCCAACCGGCTCCGTTCTTTGGTGGCCCCTTCGCGCCACCTTCTACTCCTCCCCTAGTCAGGAAGTTCCC
CCCCGCCCCGCAGCTCGCGTCGTGCAGGACGTGACAAATGGAAGTAGCACGTCTCACTAGTCTCGTGCAG
ATGGACAGCACCGCTGAGCAATGGAAGCGGGTAGGCCTTTGGGGCAGCGGCCAATAGCAGCTTTGCTCCT
TCGCTTTCTGGGCTCAGAGGCTGGGAAGGGGTGGGTCCGGGGGCGGGCTCAGGGGCGGGCTCAGGGGCGG
GGCGGGCGCCCGAAGGTCCTCCGGAGGCCCGGCATTCTGCACGCTTCAAAAGCGCACGTCTGCCGCGCTG
TTCTCCTCTTCCTCATCTCCGGGCCTTTCGACCTGCAGCCCAAGCTTACCATGACCGAGTACAAGCCCAC
GGTGCGCCTCGCCACCCGCGACGACGTCCCCAGGGCCGTACGCACCCTCGCCGCCGCGTTCGCCGACTAC
CCCGCCACGCGCCACACCGTCGATCCGGACCGCCACATCGAGCGGGTCACCGAGCTGCAAGAACTCTTCC
TCACGCGCGTCGGGCTCGACATCGGCAAGGTGTGGGTCGCGGACGACGGCGCCGCGGTGGCGGTCTGGAC
CACGCCGGAGAGCGTCGAAGCGGGGGCGGTGTTCGCCGAGATCGGCCCGCGCATGGCCGAGTTGAGCGGT
TCCCGGCTGGCCGCGCAGCAACAGATGGAAGGCCTCCTGGCGCCGCACCGGCCCAAGGAGCCCGCGTGGT
TCCTGGCCACCGTCGGCGTCTCGCCCGACCACCAGGGCAAGGGTCTGGGCAGCGCCGTCGTGCTCCCCGG
AGTGGAGGCGGCCGAGCGCGCCGGGGTGCCCGCCTTCCTGGAGACCTCCGCGCCCCGCAACCTCCCCTTC
TACGAGCGGCTCGGCTTCACCGTCACCGCCGACGTCGAGGTGCCCGAAGGACCGCGCACCTGGTGCATGA
CCCGCAAGCCCGGTGCCTGACGCCCGCCCCACGACCCGCAGCGCCCGACCGAAAGGAGCGCACGACCCCA
TCATCCAATTCCGCCCCCCCCCCCTAACGTTACTGGCCGAAGCCGCTTGGAATAAGGCCGGTGTGCGTTT
GTCTATATGTTATTTTCCACCATATTGCCGTCTTTTGGCAATGTGAGGGCCCGGAAACCTGGCCCTGTCT
TCTTGACGAGCATTCCTAGGGGTCTTTCCCCTCTCGCCAAAGGAATGCAAGGTCTGTTGAATGTCGTGAA
GGAAGCAGTTCCTCTGGAAGCTTCTTGAAGACAAACAACGTCTGTAGCGACCCTTTGCAGGCAGCGGAAC
CCCCCACCTGGCGACAGGTGCCTCTGCGGCCAAAAGCCACGTGTATAAGATACACCTGCAAAGGCGGCAC
AACCCCAGTGCCACGTTGTGAGTTGGATAGTTGTGGAAAGAGTCAAATGGCTCTCCTCAAGCGTATTCAA
CAAGGGGCTGAAGGATGCCCAGAAGGTACCCCATTGTATGGGATCTGATCTGGGGCCTCGGTGCACATGC
TTTACATGTGTTTAGTCGAGGTTAAAAAACGTCTAGGCCCCCCGAACCACGGGGACGTGGTTTTCCTTTG
AAAAACACGATGATAATATGGCCACAACCATGGTGAGCAAGGGCGAGGAGCTGTTCACCGGGGTGGTGCC
CATCCTGGTCGAGCTGGACGGCGACGTAAACGGCCACAAGTTCAGCGTGTCCGGCGAGGGCGAGGGCGAT
GCCACCTACGGCAAGCTGACCCTGAAGTTCATCTGCACCACCGGCAAGCTGCCCGTGCCCTGGCCCACCC
TCGTGACCACCCTGACCTACGGCGTGCAGTGCTTCAGCCGCTACCCCGACCACATGAAGCAGCACGACTT
CTTCAAGTCCGCCATGCCCGAAGGCTACGTCCAGGAGCGCACCATCTTCTTCAAGGACGACGGCAACTAC
AAGACCCGCGCCGAGGTGAAGTTCGAGGGCGACACCCTGGTGAACCGCATCGAGCTGAAGGGCATCGACT
TCAAGGAGGACGGCAACATCCTGGGGCACAAGCTGGAGTACAACTACAACAGCCACAACGTCTATATCAT
GGCCGACAAGCAGAAGAACGGCATCAAGGTGAACTTCAAGATCCGCCACAACATCGAGGACGGCAGCGTG
CAGCTCGCCGACCACTACCAGCAGAACACCCCCATCGGCGACGGCCCCGTGCTGCTGCCCGACAACCACT
ACCTGAGCACCCAGTCCGCCCTGAGCAAAGACCCCAACGAGAAGCGCGATCACATGGTCCTGCTGGAGTT
CGTGACCGCCGCCGGGATCACTCTCGGCATGGACGAGCTGTACAAGTAATGAATTAATTAAGAATTATCA
AGCTTATCGATACCGTCGACCTGCAGCCAAGCTTATCGATAAAATAAAAGATTTTATTTAGTCTCCAGAA
AAAGGGGGGAATGAAAGACCCCACCTGTAGGTTTGGCAAGCTAGCTTAAGTAACGCCATTTTGCAAGGCA
TGGAAAATACATAACTGAGAATAGAGAAGTTCAGATCAAGGTTAGGAACAGAGAGACAGCAGAATATGGG
CCAAACAGGATATCTGTGGTAAGCAGTTCCTGCCCCGGCTCAGGGCCAAGAACAGATGGTCCCCAGATGC
GGTCCCGCCCTCAGCAGTTTCTAGAGAACCATCAGATGTTTCCAGGGTGCCCCAAGGACCTGAAATGACC
CTGTGCCTTATTTGAACTAACCAATCAGTTCGCTTCTCGCTTCTGTTCGCGCGCTTCTGCTCCCCGAGCT
CAATAAAAGAGCCCACAACCCCTCACTCGGCGCGCCAGTCCTCCGATAGACTGCGTCGCCCGGGTACCCG
TGTATCCAATAAACCCTCTTGCAGTTGCATCCGACTTGTGGTCTCGCTGTTCCTTGGGAGGGTCTCCTCT
GAGTGATTGACTACCCGTCAGCGGGGGTCTTTCATGGGTAACAGTTTCTTGAAGTTGGAGAACAACATTC
TGAGGGTAGGAGTCGAATATTAAGTAATCCTGACTCAATTAGCCACTGTTTTGAATCCACATACTCCAAT
ACTCCTGAAATAGTTCATTATGGACAGCGCAGAAGAGCTGGGGAGAATTAATTCGTAATCATGGTCATAG
CTGTTTCCTGTGTGAAATTGTTATCCGCTCACAATTCCACACAACATACGAGCCGGAAGCATAAAGTGTA
AAGCCTGGGGTGCCTAATGAGTGAGCTAACTCACATTAATTGCGTTGCGCTCACTGCCCGCTTTCCAGTC
GGGAAACCTGTCGTGCCAGCTGCATTAATGAATCGGCCAACGCGCGGGGAGAGGCGGTTTGCGTATTGGG
CGCTCTTCCGCTTCCTCGCTCACTGACTCGCTGCGCTCGGTCGTTCGGCTGCGGCGAGCGGTATCAGCTC
ACTCAAAGGCGGTAATACGGTTATCCACAGAATCAGGGGATAACGCAGGAAAGAACATGTGAGCAAAAGG
CCAGCAAAAGGCCAGGAACCGTAAAAAGGCCGCGTTGCTGGCGTTTTTCCATAGGCTCCGCCCCCCTGAC
GAGCATCACAAAAATCGACGCTCAAGTCAGAGGTGGCGAAACCCGACAGGACTATAAAGATACCAGGCGT
TTCCCCCTGGAAGCTCCCTCGTGCGCTCTCCTGTTCCGACCCTGCCGCTTACCGGATACCTGTCCGCCTT
TCTCCCTTCGGGAAGCGTGGCGCTTTCTCATAGCTCACGCTGTAGGTATCTCAGTTCGGTGTAGGTCGTT
CGCTCCAAGCTGGGCTGTGTGCACGAACCCCCCGTTCAGCCCGACCGCTGCGCCTTATCCGGTAACTATC
GTCTTGAGTCCAACCCGGTAAGACACGACTTATCGCCACTGGCAGCAGCCACTGGTAACAGGATTAGCAG
AGCGAGGTATGTAGGCGGTGCTACAGAGTTCTTGAAGTGGTGGCCTAACTACGGCTACACTAGAAGGACA
GTATTTGGTATCTGCGCTCTGCTGAAGCCAGTTACCTTCGGAAAAAGAGTTGGTAGCTCTTGATCCGGCA
AACAAACCACCGCTGGTAGCGGTGGTTTTTTTGTTTGCAAGCAGCAGATTACGCGCAGAAAAAAAGGATC
TCAAGAAGATCCTTTGATCTTTTCTACGGGGTCTGACGCTCAGTGGAACGAAAACTCACGTTAAGGGATT
TTGGTCATGAGATTATCAAAAAGGATCTTCACCTAGATCCTTTTAAATTAAAAATGAAGTTTTAAATCAA
TCTAAAGTATATATGAGTAAACTTGGTCTGACAGTTACCAATGCTTAATCAGTGAGGCACCTATCTCAGC
GATCTGTCTATTTCGTTCATCCATAGTTGCCTGACTCCCCGTCGTGTAGATAACTACGATACGGGAGGGC
TTACCATCTGGCCCCAGTGCTGCAATGATACCGCGAGACCCACGCTCACCGGCTCCAGATTTATCAGCAA
TAAACCAGCCAGCCGGAAGGGCCGAGCGCAGAAGTGGTCCTGCAACTTTATCCGCCTCCATCCAGTCTAT
TAATTGTTGCCGGGAAGCTAGAGTAAGTAGTTCGCCAGTTAATAGTTTGCGCAACGTTGTTGCCATTGCT
ACAGGCATCGTGGTGTCACGCTCGTCGTTTGGTATGGCTTCATTCAGCTCCGGTTCCCAACGATCAAGGC
GAGTTACATGATCCCCCATGTTGTGCAAAAAAGCGGTTAGCTCCTTCGGTCCTCCGATCGTTGTCAGAAG
TAAGTTGGCCGCAGTGTTATCACTCATGGTTATGGCAGCACTGCATAATTCTCTTACTGTCATGCCATCC
GTAAGATGCTTTTCTGTGACTGGTGAGTACTCAACCAAGTCATTCTGAGAATAGTGTATGCGGCGACCGA
GTTGCTCTTGCCCGGCGTCAATACGGGATAATACCGCGCCACATAGCAGAACTTTAAAAGTGCTCATCAT
TGGAAAACGTTCTTCGGGGCGAAAACTCTCAAGGATCTTACCGCTGTTGAGATCCAGTTCGATGTAACCC
ACTCGTGCACCCAACTGATCTTCAGCATCTTTTACTTTCACCAGCGTTTCTGGGTGAGCAAAAACAGGAA
GGCAAAATGCCGCAAAAAAGGGAATAAGGGCGACACGGAAATGTTGAATACTCATACTCTTCCTTTTTCA
ATATTATTGAAGCATTTATCAGGGTTATTGTCTCATGAGCGGATACATATTTGAATGTATTTAGAAAAAT
AAACAAATAGGGGTTCCGCGCACATTTCCCCGAAAAGTGCCACCTGACGTCTAAGAAACCATTATTATCA
TGACATTAACCTATAAAAATAGGCGTATCACGAGGCCCTTTCGTCTCGCGCGTTTCGGTGATGACGGTGA
AAACCTCTGACACATGCAGCTCCCGGAGACGGTCACAGCTTGTCTGTAAGCGGATGCCGGGAGCAGACAA
GCCCGTCAGGGCGCGTCAGCGGGTGTTGGCGGGTGTCGGGGCTGGCTTAACTATGCGGCATCAGAGCAGA
TTGTACTGAGAGTGCACCATATGCGGTGTGAAATACCGCACAGATGCGTAAGGAGAAAATACCGCATCAG
GCGCCATTCGCCATTCAGGCTGCGCAACTGTTGGGAAGGGCGATCGGTGCGGGCCTCTTCGCTATTACGC
CAGCTGGCGAAAGGGGGATGTGCTGCAAGGCGATTAAGTTGGGTAACGCCAGGGTTTTCCCAGTCACGAC
GTTGTAAAACGACGGCGCAAGGAATGGTGCATGCAAGGAGATGGCGCCCAACAGTCCCCCGGCCACGGGG
CCTGCCACCATACCCACGCCGAAACAAGCGCTCATGAGCCCGAAGTGGCGAGCCCGATCTTCCCCATCGG
TGATGTCGGCGATATAGGCGCCAGCAACCGCACCTGTGGCGCCGGTGATGCCGGCCACGATGCGTCCGGC
GTAGAGGCGATTAGTCCAATTTGTTAAAGACAGGATATCAGTGGTCCAGGCTCTAGTTTTGACTCAACAA
TATCACCAGCTGAAGCCTATAGAGTACGAGCCATAGATAAAATAAAAGATTTTATTTAGTCTCCAGAAAA
AGGGGGGAA
