Features (pLannotate 1.2.2; 23 found; start..end, strand, type, name):
    579..920     +  misc_feature   MESV Ψ: packaging signal of murine embryonic stem cell virus
    987..1403    +  CDS            gag (truncated): truncated Moloney murine leukemia virus (MMLV) gag gene lacking the start codon
   1446..1508    +  CDS            3xFLAG: three tandem FLAG® epitope tags, followed by an enterokinase cleavage site
   1521..1763    +  CDS            TAF12 (fragment): TAF12_HUMAN - Also known as TAF15, TAF2J, TAFII20. Experimental evidence at protein level: Swiss-Prot protein existence level 1. TAFs are components of the transcription factor IID (TFIID) complex, PCAF histone acetylase complex and TBP-free TAFII complex (TFTC). TAFs components-TIIFD are essential for mediating regulation of RNA polymerase transcription. From Homo sapiens (Human).
   1777..2276    +  promoter       PGK promoter: mouse phosphoglycerate kinase 1 promoter
   2297..2896    +  CDS            PuroR: puromycin N-acetyltransferase; pac from Streptomyces alboniger; confers resistance to puromycin
   3062..3524    +  misc_feature   IRES: internal ribosome entry site (IRES) of the encephalomyocarditis virus (EMCV)
   3538..4257    +  CDS            EGFP: the original enhanced GFP (Yang et al., 1996) mammalian codon-optimized
   4274..4300    +  misc_feature   MCS (fragment): pBluescript multiple cloning site
   4359..4873    +  LTR            3' LTR: 3' long terminal repeat from murine embryonic stem cell virus
   5035..5051    -  protein_bind   lac operator: The lac repressor binds to the lac operator to inhibit transcription in E. coli. This inhibition can be relieved by adding lactose or isopropyl-β-D-thiogalactopyranoside (IPTG). lac repressor encoded by lacI
   5059..5089    -  promoter       lac promoter: promoter for the E. coli lac operon
   5104..5125    -  protein_bind   CAP binding site: CAP binding activates transcription in the presence of cAMP. E. coli catabolite activator protein
   5138..5230    -  CDS            lacI (fragment): lac repressor; lacI; The lac repressor binds to the lac operator to inhibit transcription in E. coli. This inhibition can be relieved by adding lactose or isopropyl-β-D-thiogalactopyranoside (IPTG).
   5413..6001    -  rep_origin     ori: high-copy-number ColE1/pMB1/pBR322/pUC origin of replication
   6172..7032    -  CDS            AmpR: β-lactamase; bla; confers resistance to ampicillin, carbenicillin, and related antibiotics
   7033..7137    -  promoter       AmpR promoter: bla
   7232..7267    +  CDS            rop (fragment): Rop protein, which maintains plasmids at low copy number; rop
   7369..7468    +  misc_feature   bom (fragment): basis of mobility region from pBR322
   7474..7623    -  CDS            lacZα (fragment): LacZα fragment of β-galactosidase; lacZ fragment
   7623..7824    -  CDS            TcR (fragment): tetracycline efflux protein; tet; confers resistance to tetracycline
   7825..7923    +  CDS            env (fragment): murine leukemia virus gPr80 envelope polyprotein precursor; env; proteolytically cleaved into gp70SU and p15TM subunits
   7965..515     +  LTR            5' LTR (across the origin): 5' long terminal repeat from murine embryonic stem cell virus
>Addgene plasmid #105595 | MSCV-PIG-N3FLAG-TAF12(50-130) | addgene full sequence | sequence record 203694 | Addgene NGS Result
TGAAAGACCCCACCTGTAGGTTTGGCAAGCTAGCTTAAGTAACGCCATTTTGCAAGGCATGGAAAATACA
TAACTGAGAATAGAGAAGTTCAGATCAAGGTTAGGAACAGAGAGACAGCAGAATATGGGCCAAACAGGAT
ATCTGTGGTAAGCAGTTCCTGCCCCGGCTCAGGGCCAAGAACAGATGGTCCCCAGATGCGGTCCCGCCCT
CAGCAGTTTCTAGAGAACCATCAGATGTTTCCAGGGTGCCCCAAGGACCTGAAATGACCCTGTGCCTTAT
TTGAACTAACCAATCAGTTCGCTTCTCGCTTCTGTTCGCGCGCTTCTGCTCCCCGAGCTCAATAAAAGAG
CCCACAACCCCTCACTCGGCGCGCCAGTCCTCCGATAGACTGCGTCGCCCGGGTACCCGTATTCCCAATA
AAGCCTCTTGCTGTTTGCATCCGAATCGTGGACTCGCTGATCCTTGGGAGGGTCTCCTCAGATTGATTGA
CTGCCCACCTCGGGGGTCTTTCATTTGGAGGTTCCACCGAGATTTGGAGACCCCTGCCCAGGGACCACCG
ACCCCCCCGCCGGGAGGTAAGCTGGCCAGCGGTCGTTTCGTGTCTGTCTCTGTCTTTGTGCGTGTTTGTG
CCGGCATCTAATGTTTGCGCCTGCGTCTGTACTAGTTAGCTAACTAGCTCTGTATCTGGCGGACCCGTGG
TGGAACTGACGAGTTCTGAACACCCGGCCGCAACCCTGGGAGACGTCCCAGGGACTTTGGGGGCCGTTTT
TGTGGCCCGACCTGAGGAAGGGAGTCGATGTGGAATCCGACCCCGTCAGGATATGTGGTTCTGGTAGGAG
ACGAGAACCTAAAACAGTTCCCGCCTCCGTCTGAATTTTTGCTTTCGGTTTGGAACCGAAGCCGCGCGTC
TTGTCTGCTGCAGCGCTGCAGCATCGTTCTGTGTTGTCTCTGTCTGACTGTGTTTCTGTATTTGTCTGAA
AATTAGGGCCAGACTGTTACCACTCCCTTAAGTTTGACCTTAGGTCACTGGAAAGATGTCGAGCGGATCG
CTCACAACCAGTCGGTAGATGTCAAGAAGAGACGTTGGGTTACCTTCTGCTCTGCAGAATGGCCAACCTT
TAACGTCGGATGGCCGCGAGACGGCACCTTTAACCGAGACCTCATCACCCAGGTTAAGATCAAGGTCTTT
TCACCTGGCCCGCATGGACACCCAGACCAGGTCCCCTACATCGTGACCTGGGAAGCCTTGGCTTTTGACC
CCCCTCCCTGGGTCAAGCCCTTTGTACACCCTAAGCCTCCGCCTCCTCTTCCTCCATCCGCCCCGTCTCT
CCCCCTTGAACCTCCTCGTTCGACCCCGCCTCGATCCTCCCTTTATCCAGCCCTCACTCCTTCTCTAGGC
GCCGGAATTAGATCTGCCATGCCAAAGAAGAAGCGTAAGGTAGATTACAAAGACCATGACGGTGATTATA
AAGATCATGATATCGATTACAAGGATGACGATGACAAGGGAGGCCTCGAGCTCAGCCCTGAAAACAACCA
AGTGCTGACAAAAAAAAAGCTGCAGGATCTGGTGAGGGAGGTGGATCCTAATGAGCAGCTGGATGAAGAT
GTGGAAGAGATGCTGCTACAGATCGCTGATGATTTTATTGAGAGTGTGGTGACAGCTGCCTGCCAGCTTG
CTCGGCACCGCAAGTCCAGCACCCTAGAGGTAAAAGACGTCCAGCTGCATCTAGAGCGCCAGTGGAACAT
GTGGATCCCAGGCTGAGAATTCTACCGGGTAGGGGAGGCGCTTTTCCCAAGGCAGTCTGGAGCATGCGCT
TTAGCAGCCCCGCTGGGCACTTGGCGCTACACAAGTGGCCTCTGGCCTCGCACACATTCCACATCCACCG
GTAGGCGCCAACCGGCTCCGTTCTTTGGTGGCCCCTTCGCGCCACCTTCTACTCCTCCCCTAGTCAGGAA
GTTCCCCCCCGCCCCGCAGCTCGCGTCGTGCAGGACGTGACAAATGGAAGTAGCACGTCTCACTAGTCTC
GTGCAGATGGACAGCACCGCTGAGCAATGGAAGCGGGTAGGCCTTTGGGGCAGCGGCCAATAGCAGCTTT
GCTCCTTCGCTTTCTGGGCTCAGAGGCTGGGAAGGGGTGGGTCCGGGGGCGGGCTCAGGGGCGGGCTCAG
GGGCGGGGCGGGCGCCCGAAGGTCCTCCGGAGGCCCGGCATTCTGCACGCTTCAAAAGCGCACGTCTGCC
GCGCTGTTCTCCTCTTCCTCATCTCCGGGCCTTTCGACCTGCAGCCCAAGCTTACCATGACCGAGTACAA
GCCCACGGTGCGCCTCGCCACCCGCGACGACGTCCCCAGGGCCGTACGCACCCTCGCCGCCGCGTTCGCC
GACTACCCCGCCACGCGCCACACCGTCGATCCGGACCGCCACATCGAGCGGGTCACCGAGCTGCAAGAAC
TCTTCCTCACGCGCGTCGGGCTCGACATCGGCAAGGTGTGGGTCGCGGACGACGGCGCCGCGGTGGCGGT
CTGGACCACGCCGGAGAGCGTCGAAGCGGGGGCGGTGTTCGCCGAGATCGGCCCGCGCATGGCCGAGTTG
AGCGGTTCCCGGCTGGCCGCGCAGCAACAGATGGAAGGCCTCCTGGCGCCGCACCGGCCCAAGGAGCCCG
CGTGGTTCCTGGCCACCGTCGGCGTCTCGCCCGACCACCAGGGCAAGGGTCTGGGCAGCGCCGTCGTGCT
CCCCGGAGTGGAGGCGGCCGAGCGCGCCGGGGTGCCCGCCTTCCTGGAGACCTCCGCGCCCCGCAACCTC
CCCTTCTACGAGCGGCTCGGCTTCACCGTCACCGCCGACGTCGAGGTGCCCGAAGGACCGCGCACCTGGT
GCATGACCCGCAAGCCCGGTGCCTGACGCCCGCCCCACGACCCGCAGCGCCCGACCGAAAGGAGCGCACG
ACCCCATGCATCCAATTCCGCCCCCCCCCCCTAACGTTACTGGCCGAAGCCGCTTGGAATAAGGCCGGTG
TGCGTTTGTCTATATGTTATTTTCCACCATATTGCCGTCTTTTGGCAATGTGAGGGCCCGGAAACCTGGC
CCTGTCTTCTTGACGAGCATTCCTAGGGGTCTTTCCCCTCTCGCCAAAGGAATGCAAGGTCTGTTGAATG
TCGTGAAGGAAGCAGTTCCTCTGGAAGCTTCTTGAAGACAAACAACGTCTGTAGCGACCCTTTGCAGGCA
GCGGAACCCCCCACCTGGCGACAGGTGCCTCTGCGGCCAAAAGCCACGTGTATAAGATACACCTGCAAAG
GCGGCACAACCCCAGTGCCACGTTGTGAGTTGGATAGTTGTGGAAAGAGTCAAATGGCTCTCCTCAAGCG
TATTCAACAAGGGGCTGAAGGATGCCCAGAAGGTACCCCATTGTATGGGATCTGATCTGGGGCCTCGGTG
CACATGCTTTACATGTGTTTAGTCGAGGTTAAAAAAACGTCTAGGCCCCCCGAACCACGGGGACGTGGTT
TTCCTTTGAAAAACACGATGATAATATGGCCACAACCATGGTGAGCAAGGGCGAGGAGCTGTTCACCGGG
GTGGTGCCCATCCTGGTCGAGCTGGACGGCGACGTAAACGGCCACAAGTTCAGCGTGTCTGGCGAGGGCG
AGGGCGATGCCACCTACGGCAAGCTGACCCTGAAGTTCATCTGCACCACCGGCAAGCTGCCCGTGCCCTG
GCCCACCCTCGTGACCACCCTGACCTACGGCGTGCAGTGCTTCAGCCGCTACCCCGACCACATGAAGCAG
CACGACTTCTTCAAGTCCGCCATGCCCGAAGGCTACGTCCAGGAGCGCACCATCTTCTTCAAGGACGACG
GCAACTACAAGACCCGCGCCGAGGTGAAGTTCGAGGGCGACACCCTGGTGAACCGCATCGAGCTGAAGGG
CATCGACTTCAAGGAGGACGGCAACATCCTGGGGCACAAGCTGGAGTACAACTACAACAGCCACAACGTC
TATATCATGGCCGACAAGCAGAAGAACGGCATCAAGGCGAACTTCAAGATCCGCCACAACATCGAGGACG
GCAGCGTGCAGCTCGCCGACCACTACCAGCAGAACACCCCCATCGGCGACGGCCCCGTGCTGCTGCCCGA
CAACCACTACCTGAGCACCCAGTCCGCCCTGAGCAAAGACCCCAACGAGAAGCGCGATCACATGGTCCTG
CTGGAGTTCGTGACCGCCGCCGGGATCACTCTCGGCATGGACGAGCTGTACAAGTAATGAATTAATTAAG
AATTATCAAGCTTATCGATACCGTCGACCTGCAGCCAAGCTTATCGATAAAATAAAAGATTTTATTTAGT
CTCCAGAAAAAGGGGGGAATGAAAGACCCCACCTGTAGGTTTGGCAAGCTAGCTTAAGTAACGCCATTTT
GCAAGGCATGGAAAATACATAACTGAGAATAGAGAAGTTCAGATCAAGGTTAGGAACAGAGAGACAGCAG
AATATGGGCCAAACAGGATATCTGTGGTAAGCAGTTCCTGCCCCGGCTCAGGGCCAAGAACAGATGGTCC
CCAGATGCGGTCCCGCCCTCAGCAGTTTCTAGAGAACCATCAGATGTTTCCAGGGTGCCCCAAGGACCTG
AAATGACCCTGTGCCTTATTTGAACTAACCAATCAGTTCGCTTCTCGCTTCTGTTCGCGCGCTTCTGCTC
CCCGAGCTCAATAAAAGAGCCCACAACCCCTCACTCGGCGCGCCAGTCCTCCGATAGACTGCGTCGCCCG
GGTACCCGTGTATCCAATAAACCCTCTTGCAGTTGCATCCGACTTGTGGTCTCGCTGTTCCTTGGGAGGG
TCTCCTCTGAGTGATTGACTACCCGTCAGCGGGGGTCTTTCATGGGTAACAGTTTCTTGAAGTTGGAGAA
CAACATTCTGAGGGTAGGAGTCGAATATTAAGTAATCCTGACTCAATTAGCCACTGTTTTGAATCCACAT
ACTCCAATACTCCTGAAATAGTTCATTATGGACAGCGCAGAAAGAGCTGGGGAGAATTGTGAAATTGTTA
TCCGCTCACAATTCCACACAACATACGAGCCGGAAGCATAAAGTGTAAAGCCTGGGGTGCCTAATGAGTG
AGCTAACTCACATTAATTGCGTTGCGCTCACTGCCCGCTTTCCAGTCGGGAAACCTGTCGTGCCAGCTGC
ATTAATGAATCGGCCAACGCGCGGGGAGAGGCGGTTTGCGTATTGGGCGCTCTTCCGCTTCCTCGCTCAC
TGACTCGCTGCGCTCGGTCGTTCGGCTGCGGCGAGCGGTATCAGCTCACTCAAAGGCGGTAATACGGTTA
TCCACAGAATCAGGGGATAACGCAGGAAAGAACATGTGAGCAAAAGGCCAGCAAAAGGCCAGGAACCGTA
AAAAGGCCGCGTTGCTGGCGTTTTTCCATAGGCTCCGCCCCCCTGACGAGCATCACAAAAATCGACGCTC
AAGTCAGAGGTGGCGAAACCCGACAGGACTATAAAGATACCAGGCGTTTCCCCCTGGAAGCTCCCTCGTG
CGCTCTCCTGTTCCGACCCTGCCGCTTACCGGATACCTGTCCGCCTTTCTCCCTTCGGGAAGCGTGGCGC
TTTCTCATAGCTCACGCTGTAGGTATCTCAGTTCGGTGTAGGTCGTTCGCTCCAAGCTGGGCTGTGTGCA
CGAACCCCCCGTTCAGCCCGACCGCTGCGCCTTATCCGGTAACTATCGTCTTGAGTCCAACCCGGTAAGA
CACGACTTATCGCCACTGGCAGCAGCCACTGGTAACAGGATTAGCAGAGCGAGGTATGTAGGCGGTGCTA
CAGAGTTCTTGAAGTGGTGGCCTAACTACGGCTACACTAGAAGAACAGTATTTGGTATCTGCGCTCTGCT
GAAGCCAGTTACCTTCGGAAAAAGAGTTGGTAGCTCTTGATCCGGCAAACAAACCACCGCTGGTAGCGGT
GGTTTTTTTGTTTGCAAGCAGCAGATTACGCGCAGAAAAAAAGGATCTCAAGAAGATCCTTTGATCTTTT
CTACGGGGTCTGACGCTCAGTGGAACGAAAACTCACGTTAAGGGATTTTGGTCATGAGATTATCAAAAAG
GATCTTCACCTAGATCCTTTTAAATTAAAAATGAAGTTTTAAATCAATCTAAAGTATATATGAGTAAACT
TGGTCTGACAGTTACCAATGCTTAATCAGTGAGGCACCTATCTCAGCGATCTGTCTATTTCGTTCATCCA
TAGTTGCCTGACTCCCCGTCGTGTAGATAACTACGATACGGGAGGGCTTACCATCTGGCCCCAGTGCTGC
AATGATACCGCGAGACCCACGCTCACCGGCTCCAGATTTATCAGCAATAAACCAGCCAGCCGGAAGGGCC
GAGCGCAGAAGTGGTCCTGCAACTTTATCCGCCTCCATCCAGTCTATTAATTGTTGCCGGGAAGCTAGAG
TAAGTAGTTCGCCAGTTAATAGTTTGCGCAACGTTGTTGCCATTGCTACAGGCATCGTGGTGTCACGCTC
GTCGTTTGGTATGGCTTCATTCAGCTCCGGTTCCCAACGATCAAGGCGAGTTACATGATCCCCCATGTTG
TGCAAAAAAGCGGTTAGCTCCTTCGGTCCTCCGATCGTTGTCAGAAGTAAGTTGGCCGCAGTGTTATCAC
TCATGGTTATGGCAGCACTGCATAATTCTCTTACTGTCATGCCATCCGTAAGATGCTTTTCTGTGACTGG
TGAGTACTCAACCAAGTCATTCTGAGAATAGTGTATGCGGCGACCGAGTTGCTCTTGCCCGGCGTCAATA
CGGGATAATACCGCGCCACATAGCAGAACTTTAAAAGTGCTCATCATTGGAAAACGTTCTTCGGGGCGAA
AACTCTCAAGGATCTTACCGCTGTTGAGATCCAGTTCGATGTAACCCACTCGTGCACCCAACTGATCTTC
AGCATCTTTTACTTTCACCAGCGTTTCTGGGTGAGCAAAAACAGGAAGGCAAAATGCCGCAAAAAAGGGA
ATAAGGGCGACACGGAAATGTTGAATACTCATACTCTTCCTTTTTCAATATTATTGAAGCATTTATCAGG
GTTATTGTCTCATGAGCGGATACATATTTGAATGTATTTAGAAAAATAAACAAATAGGGGTTCCGCGCAC
ATTTCCCCGAAAAGTGCCACCTGACGTCTAAGAAACCATTATTATCATGACATTAACCTATAAAAATAGG
CGTATCACGAGGCCCTTTCGTCTCGCGCGTTTCGGTGATGACGGTGAAAACCTCTGACACATGCAGCTCC
CGGAGACGGTCACAGCTTGTCTGTAAGCGGATGCCGGGAGCAGACAAGCCCGTCAGGGCGCGTCAGCGGG
TGTTGGCGGGTGTCGGGGCTGGCTTAACTATGCGGCATCAGAGCAGATTGTACTGAGAGTGCACCATATG
CGGTGTGAAATACCGCACAGATGCGTAAGGAGAAAATACCGCATCAGGCGCCATTCGCCATTCAGGCTGC
GCAACTGTTGGGAAGGGCGATCGGTGCGGGCCTCTTCGCTATTACGCCAGCTGGCGAAAGGGGGATGTGC
TGCAAGGCGATTAAGTTGGGTAACGCCAGGGTTTTCCCAGTCACGACGTTGTAAAACGACGGCGCAAGGA
ATGGTGCATGCAAGGAGATGGCGCCCAACAGTCCCCCGGCCACGGGGCCTGCCACCATACCCACGCCGAA
ACAAGCGCTCATGAGCCCGAAGTGGCGAGCCCGATCTTCCCCATCGGTGATGTCGGCGATATAGGCGCCA
GCAACCGCACCTGTGGCGCCGGTGATGCCGGCCACGATGCGTCCGGCGTAGAGGCGATTAGTCCAATTTG
TTAAAGACAGGATATCAGTGGTCCAGGCTCTAGTTTTGACTCAACAATATCACCAGCTGAAGCCTATAGA
GTACGAGCCATAGATAAAATAAAAGATTTTATTTAGTCTCCAGAAAAAGGGGGGAA
